Addgene plasmid #117911: pET51b(+)-NADPH-LUCID-4 (C50 6.5 uM)
Purpose: Plasmid encoding the bacterial expression of the BRET semi-synthetic biosensor measuring the NADPH concentration with a C50 of 6.5 uM
Depositing lab: Kai Johnsson. Depositing organization: Max Planck Institute for Medical Research. Publication: Semisynthetic sensor proteins enable metabolic assays at the point of care. Yu Q, Xue L, Hiblot J, Griss R, Fabritz S, Roux C, Binz PA, Haas D, Okun JG, Johnsson K. Science. 2018 Sep 14;361(6407):1122-1126. doi: 10.1126/science.aat7992. PubMed 30213915.
Backbone
  Vector backbone: pET51-b(+)
  Backbone manufacturer: Novagen
  Backbone size w/o insert (bp): 5218
  Total vector size (bp): 6865
  Vector type: Bacterial Expression
Growth in bacteria
  Bacterial resistance: Ampicillin, 100 μg/mL
  Growth temperature: 37°C
  Growth strain: DH5alpha
  Copy number: Low Copy
Gene/Insert
  Gene/Insert name: SNAP_Pro30_[cpNLuc23_24]eDHFR(R44A-H45Q)
  Species: Synthetic
  Insert size (bp): 1803
  Mutation: R44A & H45Q on eDHFR
  Promoter: T7
  Tag / fusion protein: Strep-tag (N terminal on insert); His-tag (C terminal on insert)
  Cloning method: Gibson Cloning
  Sequencing primers: 5′ T7; 3′ pET-RP
Terms and licenses: Academic/Nonprofit Terms; Industry Terms: Not Available to Industry
How to cite: pET51b(+)-NADPH-LUCID-4 (C50 6.5 uM) was a gift from Kai Johnsson (Addgene plasmid # 117911 ; http://n2t.net/addgene:117911 ; RRID:Addgene_117911)
