[The description below was written by a language model from this plasmid's Addgene catalogue record and pLannotate feature annotations shown in this document.]
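Description:
pET51b(+)-NADPH-LUCID-4 (C50 6.5 uM) is a bacterial expression plasmid built on the Novagen pET51b(+) backbone, about 6.9 kb in total, that encodes a semisynthetic bioluminescent sensor protein for measuring NADPH concentration. It is maintained in E. coli under ampicillin selection (β-lactamase) and replicates from a pBR322-type ColE1 origin accompanied by the bom region and the rop gene, consistent with its low-copy listing. An f1 origin is also present, and short tetracycline-resistance fragments are nonfunctional remnants of the pBR322 lineage. Expression is driven by a T7 promoter with an adjacent lac operator and the T7 gene 10 ribosome binding site, and ends at a T7 terminator. The plasmid-borne lacI gene supplies repressor, so expression is IPTG-inducible in hosts that provide T7 RNA polymerase.

The roughly 1.8 kb synthetic insert, assembled by Gibson cloning, encodes a single fusion protein with an N-terminal Strep-tag II and a C-terminal His-tag for purification. It begins with SNAP-tag, annotated in the feature tables as a fragment of human MGMT, from which SNAP-tag is derived. SNAP-tag is followed by a 30-proline linker and then E. coli dihydrofolate reductase carrying the R44A and H45Q mutations. The two NanoLuc fragments sit between a short N-terminal and a longer C-terminal DHFR segment, matching the insert name's description of a circularly permuted NanoLuc inserted into eDHFR. SNAP-tag allows covalent attachment of a synthetic molecule, which is the "semisynthetic" part of the design, and the readout is BRET from the luciferase. The record does not describe the synthetic ligand or fluorophore. This variant is listed with a half-maximal response (C50) of 6.5 µM NADPH. The associated publication title indicates use in point-of-care metabolic assays. The depositor and sequencing-derived records show the same features in the same order and differ by only three nucleotides in length.
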