Features (pLannotate 1.2.2; 23 found; start..end, strand, type, name):
     12..467     +  rep_origin     f1 ori (sequence partly withheld): f1 bacteriophage origin of replication; arrow indicates direction of (+) strand synthesis
    582..1442    -  CDS            AmpR: β-lactamase; bla; confers resistance to ampicillin, carbenicillin, and related antibiotics
   1443..1535    -  promoter       AmpR promoter: bla
   1616..2204    +  rep_origin     ori: high-copy-number ColE1/pMB1/pBR322/pUC origin of replication
   2390..2532    -  misc_feature   bom: basis of mobility region from pBR322
   2634..2825    -  CDS            rop: Rop protein, which maintains plasmids at low copy number; rop
   2842..3222    +  CDS            YPB1_ECOLX: Protein predicted: Swiss-Prot protein existence level 4. From Escherichia coli.
   3284..3348    -  CDS            TcR (fragment): tetracycline efflux protein; tet; confers resistance to tetracycline
   3363..3384    -  protein_bind   CAP binding site: CAP binding activates transcription in the presence of cAMP. E. coli catabolite activator protein
   3397..4479    -  CDS            lacI: lac repressor; lacI; The lac repressor binds to the lac operator to inhibit transcription in E. coli. This inhibition can be relieved by adding lactose or isopropyl-β-D-thiogalactopyranoside (IPTG).
   4480..4557    -  promoter       lacI promoter: lacI
   4565..4844    -  CDS            TcR (fragment): tetracycline efflux protein; tet; confers resistance to tetracycline
   4870..4888    +  promoter       T7 promoter: promoter for bacteriophage T7 RNA polymerase
   4889..4913    +  protein_bind   lac operator: The lac repressor binds to the lac operator to inhibit transcription in E. coli. This inhibition can be relieved by adding lactose or isopropyl-β-D-thiogalactopyranoside (IPTG). lac repressor encoded by lacI
   4928..4950    +  RBS            RBS: efficient ribosome binding site from bacteriophage T7 gene 10 (Olins and Rangwala, 1989)
   4966..4989    +  CDS            Strep-Tag II: peptide that binds Strep-Tactin®, an engineered form of streptavidin
   5020..5565    +  CDS            MGMT (fragment): MGMT_HUMAN - Experimental evidence at protein level: Swiss-Prot protein existence level 1. Involved in the cellular defense against the biological effects of O6-methylguanine (O6-MeG) and O4-methylthymine (O4-MeT) in DNA. Repairs the methylated nucleobase in DNA by stoichiometrically transferring the methyl group to a cysteine residue in the enzyme. This is a suicide reaction: the enzyme is irreversibly inactivated. From Homo sapiens (Human).
   5671..5739    +  CDS            ecDHFR (fragment): E. coli dihydrofolate reductase; folA
   5740..6057    +  CDS            Nluc (fragment): NanoLuc® luciferase human codon-optimized
   6094..6288    +  CDS            Nluc (fragment): NanoLuc® luciferase human codon-optimized
   6289..6696    +  CDS            ecDHFR (fragment): E. coli dihydrofolate reductase; folA
   6768..6785    +  CDS            SET1 (fragment): solubility-enhancement tag derived from T7 phage gene 10B
   6793..6840    +  terminator     T7 terminator: transcription terminator for bacteriophage T7 RNA polymerase
>Addgene plasmid #117911 | pET51b(+)-NADPH-LUCID-4 (C50 6.5 uM) | depositor full sequence | sequence record 222702 | pET51b(+)-NADPH-LUCID-4 (C50 6.5 uM) sequence 6865 bps
TGGCGAATGGG
[124 nt withheld, positions 12-135]
C
[91 nt withheld, positions 137-227]
A
[49 nt withheld, positions 229-277]
CCTTTGACGTTGGAGTCCACGTTCTTT
[37 nt withheld, positions 305-341]
ACCCTATCTCGGTCTATTCTTTTGATTTATAAGGGATTTTGCCGATTTCGGCCTATTGGTTAAAAAATGA
GCTGATTTAACAAAAATTTAACGCGAATTTTAACAAAATATTAACGTTTACAATTTCTGGCGGCACGATG
GCATGAGATTATCAAAAAGGATCTTCACCTAGATCCTTTTAAATTAAAAATGAAGTTTTAAATCAATCTA
AAGTATATATGAGTAAACTTGGTCTGACAGTTACCAATGCTTAATCAGTGAGGCACCTATCTCAGCGATC
TGTCTATTTCGTTCATCCATAGTTGCCTGACTCCCCGTCGTGTAGATAACTACGATACGGGAGGGCTTAC
CATCTGGCCCCAGTGCTGCAATGATACCGCGAGACCCACGCTCACCGGCTCCAGATTTATCAGCAATAAA
CCAGCCAGCCGGAAGGGCCGAGCGCAGAAGTGGTCCTGCAACTTTATCCGCCTCCATCCAGTCTATTAAT
TGTTGCCGGGAAGCTAGAGTAAGTAGTTCGCCAGTTAATAGTTTGCGCAACGTTGTTGCCATTGCTACAG
GCATCGTGGTGTCACGCTCGTCGTTTGGTATGGCTTCATTCAGCTCCGGTTCCCAACGATCAAGGCGAGT
TACATGATCCCCCATGTTGTGCAAAAAAGCGGTTAGCTCCTTCGGTCCTCCGATCGTTGTCAGAAGTAAG
TTGGCCGCAGTGTTATCACTCATGGTTATGGCAGCACTGCATAATTCTCTTACTGTCATGCCATCCGTAA
GATGCTTTTCTGTGACTGGTGAGTACTCAACCAAGTCATTCTGAGAATAGTGTATGCGGCGACCGAGTTG
CTCTTGCCCGGCGTCAATACGGGATAATACCGCGCCACATAGCAGAACTTTAAAAGTGCTCATCATTGGA
AAACGTTCTTCGGGGCGAAAACTCTCAAGGATCTTACCGCTGTTGAGATCCAGTTCGATGTAACCCACTC
GTGCACCCAACTGATCTTCAGCATCTTTTACTTTCACCAGCGTTTCTGGGTGAGCAAAAACAGGAAGGCA
AAATGCCGCAAAAAAGGGAATAAGGGCGACACGGAAATGTTGAATACTCATACTCTTCCTTTTTCAATCA
TGATTGAAGCATTTATCAGGGTTATTGTCTCATGAGCGGATACATATTTGAATGTATTTAGAAAAATAAA
CAAATAGGTCATGACCAAAATCCCTTAACGTGAGTTTTCGTTCCACTGAGCGTCAGACCCCGTAGAAAAG
ATCAAAGGATCTTCTTGAGATCCTTTTTTTCTGCGCGTAATCTGCTGCTTGCAAACAAAAAAACCACCGC
TACCAGCGGTGGTTTGTTTGCCGGATCAAGAGCTACCAACTCTTTTTCCGAAGGTAACTGGCTTCAGCAG
AGCGCAGATACCAAATACTGTCCTTCTAGTGTAGCCGTAGTTAGGCCACCACTTCAAGAACTCTGTAGCA
CCGCCTACATACCTCGCTCTGCTAATCCTGTTACCAGTGGCTGCTGCCAGTGGCGATAAGTCGTGTCTTA
CCGGGTTGGACTCAAGACGATAGTTACCGGATAAGGCGCAGCGGTCGGGCTGAACGGGGGGTTCGTGCAC
ACAGCCCAGCTTGGAGCGAACGACCTACACCGAACTGAGATACCTACAGCGTGAGCTATGAGAAAGCGCC
ACGCTTCCCGAAGGGAGAAAGGCGGACAGGTATCCGGTAAGCGGCAGGGTCGGAACAGGAGAGCGCACGA
GGGAGCTTCCAGGGGGAAACGCCTGGTATCTTTATAGTCCTGTCGGGTTTCGCCACCTCTGACTTGAGCG
TCGATTTTTGTGATGCTCGTCAGGGGGGCGGAGCCTATGGAAAAACGCCAGCAACGCGGCCTTTTTACGG
TTCCTGGCCTTTTGCTGGCCTTTTGCTCACATGTTCTTTCCTGCGTTATCCCCTGATTCTGTGGATAACC
GTATTACCGCCTTTGAGTGAGCTGATACCGCTCGCCGCAGCCGAACGACCGAGCGCAGCGAGTCAGTGAG
CGAGGAAGCGGAAGAGCGCCTGATGCGGTATTTTCTCCTTACGCATCTGTGCGGTATTTCACACCGCATA
TATGGTGCACTCTCAGTACAATCTGCTCTGATGCCGCATAGTTAAGCCAGTATACACTCCGCTATCGCTA
CGTGACTGGGTCATGGCTGCGCCCCGACACCCGCCAACACCCGCTGACGCGCCCTGACGGGCTTGTCTGC
TCCCGGCATCCGCTTACAGACAAGCTGTGACCGTCTCCGGGAGCTGCATGTGTCAGAGGTTTTCACCGTC
ATCACCGAAACGCGCGAGGCAGCTGCGGTAAAGCTCATCAGCGTGGTCGTGAAGCGATTCACAGATGTCT
GCCTGTTCATCCGCGTCCAGCTCGTTGAGTTTCTCCAGAAGCGTTAATGTCTGGCTTCTGATAAAGCGGG
CCATGTTAAGGGCGGTTTTTTCCTGTTTGGTCACTGATGCCTCCGTGTAAGGGGGATTTCTGTTCATGGG
GGTAATGATACCGATGAAACGAGAGAGGATGCTCACGATACGGGTTACTGATGATGAACATGCCCGGTTA
CTGGAACGTTGTGAGGGTAAACAACTGGCGGTATGGATGCGGCGGGACCAGAGAAAAATCACTCAGGGTC
AATGCCAGCGCTTCGTTAATACAGATGTAGGTGTTCCACAGGGTAGCCAGCAGCATCCTGCGATGCAGAT
CCGGAACATAATGGTGCAGGGCGCTGACTTCCGCGTTTCCAGACTTTACGAAACACGGAAACCGAAGACC
ATTCATGTTGTTGCTCAGGTCGCAGACGTTTTGCAGCAGCAGTCGCTTCACGTTCGCTCGCGTATCGGTG
ATTCATTCTGCTAACCAGTAAGGCAACCCCGCCAGCCTAGCCGGGTCCTCAACGACAGGAGCACGATCAT
GCTAGTCATGCCCCGCGCCCACCGGAAGGAGCTGACTGGGTTGAAGGCTCTCAAGGGCATCGGTCGAGAT
CCCGGTGCCTAATGAGTGAGCTAACTTACATTAATTGCGTTGCGCTCACTGCCCGCTTTCCAGTCGGGAA
ACCTGTCGTGCCAGCTGCATTAATGAATCGGCCAACGCGCGGGGAGAGGCGGTTTGCGTATTGGGCGCCA
GGGTGGTTTTTCTTTTCACCAGTGAGACGGGCAACAGCTGATTGCCCTTCACCGCCTGGCCCTGAGAGAG
TTGCAGCAAGCGGTCCACGCTGGTTTGCCCCAGCAGGCGAAAATCCTGTTTGATGGTGGTTAACGGCGGG
ATATAACATGAGCTGTCTTCGGTATCGTCGTATCCCACTACCGAGATGTCCGCACCAACGCGCAGCCCGG
ACTCGGTAATGGCGCGCATTGCGCCCAGCGCCATCTGATCGTTGGCAACCAGCATCGCAGTGGGAACGAT
GCCCTCATTCAGCATTTGCATGGTTTGTTGAAAACCGGACATGGCACTCCAGTCGCCTTCCCGTTCCGCT
ATCGGCTGAATTTGATTGCGAGTGAGATATTTATGCCAGCCAGCCAGACGCAGACGCGCCGAGACAGAAC
TTAATGGGCCCGCTAACAGCGCGATTTGCTGGTGACCCAATGCGACCAGATGCTCCACGCCCAGTCGCGT
ACCGTCTTCATGGGAGAAAATAATACTGTTGATGGGTGTCTGGTCAGAGACATCAAGAAATAACGCCGGA
ACATTAGTGCAGGCAGCTTCCACAGCAATGGCATCCTGGTCATCCAGCGGATAGTTAATGATCAGCCCAC
TGACGCGTTGCGCGAGAAGATTGTGCACCGCCGCTTTACAGGCTTCGACGCCGCTTCGTTCTACCATCGA
CACCACCACGCTGGCACCCAGTTGATCGGCGCGAGATTTAATCGCCGCGACAATTTGCGACGGCGCGTGC
AGGGCCAGACTGGAGGTGGCAACGCCAATCAGCAACGACTGTTTGCCCGCCAGTTGTTGTGCCACGCGGT
TGGGAATGTAATTCAGCTCCGCCATCGCCGCTTCCACTTTTTCCCGCGTTTTCGCAGAAACGTGGCTGGC
CTGGTTCACCACGCGGGAAACGGTCTGATAAGAGACACCGGCATACTCTGCGACATCGTATAACGTTACT
GGTTTCACATTCACCACCCTGAATTGACTCTCTTCCGGGCGCTATCATGCCATACCGCGAAAGGTTTTGC
GCCATTCGATGGTGTCCGGGATCTCGACGCTCTCCCTTATGCGACTCCTGCATTAGGAAGCAGCCCAGTA
GTAGGTTGAGGCCGTTGAGCACCGCCGCCGCAAGGAATGGTGCATGCAAGGAGATGGCGCCCAACAGTCC
CCCGGCCACGGGGCCTGCCACCATACCCACGCCGAAACAAGCGCTCATGAGCCCGAAGTGGCGAGCCCGA
TCTTCCCCATCGGTGATGTCGGCGATATAGGCGCCAGCAACCGCACCTGTGGCGCCGGTGATGCCGGCCA
CGATGCGTCCGGCGTAGAGGATCGAGATCGATCTCGATCCCGCGAAATTAATACGACTCACTATAGGGGA
ATTGTGAGCGGATAACAATTCCCCTCTAGAAATAATTTTGTTTAACTTTAAGAAGGAGATATACCATGGC
AAGCTGGAGCCACCCGCAGTTCGAAAAGGGTGCAGATGACGACGACAAGGTACCGCATATGGATAAAGAC
TGCGAAATGAAACGCACTACCCTGGACAGCCCGCTGGGTAAACTGGAACTGAGCGGTTGCGAGCAGGGCC
TGCACGAAATCATTTTCCTGGGCAAAGGTACGAGCGCTGCGGATGCGGTCGAAGTACCGGCTCCGGCTGC
GGTTCTGGGTGGCCCGGAGCCGCTGATGCAGGCTACCGCATGGCTGAACGCATATTTTCACCAGCCAGAG
GCGATTGAAGAGTTCCCTGTACCGGCCCTGCATCACCCGGTATTTCAGCAGGAATCCTTTACCCGTCAGG
TACTGTGGAAACTGCTGAAAGTAGTGAAATTCGGCGAGGTGATCTCCTATTCCCATCTGGCGGCGCTGGC
TGGCAACCCAGCGGCAACTGCGGCGGTGAAAACCGCTCTGTCTGGTAATCCGGTGCCAATTCTGATCCCG
TGCCACCGTGTGGTTCAGGGCGACCTGGACGTAGGTGGCTACGAAGGCGGCCTGGCTGTGAAAGAATGGC
TGCTGGCGCACGAAGGTCACCGTCTGGGTAAACCAGGCCTGGGCGAATTCCCTCCTCCTCCGCCACCGCC
ACCACCGCCGCCGCCGCCACCACCACCTCCTCCGCCTCCTCCACCACCACCGCCACCGCCTCCACCACCT
GGCGGCCGCATGATCAGTCTGATTGCGGCGTTAGCGGTAGATCGCGTTATCGGCATGGAAAACGCCATGC
CGTGGAACGGTCTGAGCGGCGACCAAATGGGCCAGATCGAAAAAATTTTTAAGGTGGTGTACCCTGTGGA
TGATCATCACTTTAAGGTGATCCTGCACTATGGCACACTGGTAATCGACGGGGTTACGCCGAACATGATC
GACTATTTCGGACGGCCGTATGAAGGCATCGCCGTGTTCGACGGCAAAAAGATCACTGTAACAGGGACCC
TGTGGAACGGCAACAAAATTATCGACGAGCGCCTGATCAACCCCGACGGCTCCCTGCTGTTCCGAGTAAC
CATCAACGGAGTGACCGGCTGGCGGCTGTGCGAACGCATTCTGGCGGGTGGCACCGGTGGCTCTGGCGGT
ACCGGTGGCTCTATGGTCTTCACACTCGAAGATTTCGTTGGGGACTGGCGACAGACAGCCGGCTACAACC
TGGACCAAGTCCTTGAACAGGGAGGTGTGTCCAGTTTGTTTCAGAATCTCGGGGTGTCCGTAACTCCGAT
CCAAAGGATTGTCCTGAGCGGTGAAAATGGGCTGAAGATCGACATCCATGTCATCATCCCGTATGAACTG
CCTGCCGATCTCGCCTGGTTTAAACGCAACACCTTAAATAAACCCGTGATTATGGGCGCACAAACCTGGG
AATCAATCGGTCGTCCGTTGCCAGGACGCAAAAATATTATCCTCAGCAGTCAACCGGGTACGGACGATCG
CGTAACGTGGGTGAAGTCGGTGGATGAAGCCATCGCGGCGTGTGGTGACGTACCAGAAATCATGGTGATT
GGCGGCGGTCGCGTTTATGAACAGTTCTTGCCAAAAGCGCAAAAACTGTATCTGACGCATATCGACGCAG
AAGTGGAAGGCGACACCCATTTCCCGGATTACGAGCCGGATGACTGGGAATCGGTATTCAGCGAATTCCA
CGATGCTGATGCGCAGAACTCTCACAGCTATTGCTTTGAGATTCTGGAGCGGCGGGGAGCTCCGGGCTTC
TCCTCAATTTCCGCTCATCACCACCATCATCACCATCACCACCACTAATTAACCTAGGCTGCTGCCACCG
CTGAGCAATAACTAGCATAACCCCTTGGGGCCTCTAAACGGGTCTTGAGGGGTTTTTTGCTGAAAGGAGG
AACTATATCCGGAT
