Features (pLannotate 1.2.2; 23 found; start..end, strand, type, name):
    213..231     +  promoter       T7 promoter: promoter for bacteriophage T7 RNA polymerase
    232..256     +  protein_bind   lac operator: The lac repressor binds to the lac operator to inhibit transcription in E. coli. This inhibition can be relieved by adding lactose or isopropyl-β-D-thiogalactopyranoside (IPTG). lac repressor encoded by lacI
    271..293     +  RBS            RBS: efficient ribosome binding site from bacteriophage T7 gene 10 (Olins and Rangwala, 1989)
    309..332     +  CDS            Strep-Tag II: peptide that binds Strep-Tactin®, an engineered form of streptavidin
    363..908     +  CDS            MGMT (fragment): MGMT_HUMAN - Experimental evidence at protein level: Swiss-Prot protein existence level 1. Involved in the cellular defense against the biological effects of O6-methylguanine (O6-MeG) and O4-methylthymine (O4-MeT) in DNA. Repairs the methylated nucleobase in DNA by stoichiometrically transferring the methyl group to a cysteine residue in the enzyme. This is a suicide reaction: the enzyme is irreversibly inactivated. From Homo sapiens (Human).
   1014..1082    +  CDS            ecDHFR (fragment): E. coli dihydrofolate reductase; folA
   1083..1400    +  CDS            Nluc (fragment): NanoLuc® luciferase human codon-optimized
   1437..1631    +  CDS            Nluc (fragment): NanoLuc® luciferase human codon-optimized
   1632..2039    +  CDS            ecDHFR (fragment): E. coli dihydrofolate reductase; folA
   2111..2128    +  CDS            SET1 (fragment): solubility-enhancement tag derived from T7 phage gene 10B
   2136..2183    +  terminator     T7 terminator: transcription terminator for bacteriophage T7 RNA polymerase
   2220..2675    +  rep_origin     f1 ori (sequence partly withheld): f1 bacteriophage origin of replication; arrow indicates direction of (+) strand synthesis
   2790..3650    -  CDS            AmpR: β-lactamase; bla; confers resistance to ampicillin, carbenicillin, and related antibiotics
   3651..3743    -  promoter       AmpR promoter: bla
   3824..4412    +  rep_origin     ori: high-copy-number ColE1/pMB1/pBR322/pUC origin of replication
   4598..4737    -  misc_feature   bom: basis of mobility region from pBR322
   4839..5030    -  CDS            rop: Rop protein, which maintains plasmids at low copy number; rop
   5047..5427    +  CDS            YPB1_ECOLX: Protein predicted: Swiss-Prot protein existence level 4. From Escherichia coli.
   5489..5553    -  CDS            TcR (fragment): tetracycline efflux protein; tet; confers resistance to tetracycline
   5568..5589    -  protein_bind   CAP binding site: CAP binding activates transcription in the presence of cAMP. E. coli catabolite activator protein
   5602..6684    -  CDS            lacI: lac repressor; lacI; The lac repressor binds to the lac operator to inhibit transcription in E. coli. This inhibition can be relieved by adding lactose or isopropyl-β-D-thiogalactopyranoside (IPTG).
   6685..6762    -  promoter       lacI promoter: lacI
   6770..187     -  CDS            TcR (fragment) (across the origin): tetracycline efflux protein; tet; confers resistance to tetracycline
>Addgene plasmid #117911 | pET51b(+)-NADPH-LUCID-4 (C50 6.5 uM) | addgene full sequence | sequence record 226235 | Addgene NGS Result
CAAGGAGATGGCGCCCAACAGTCCCCCGGCCACGGGGCCTGCCACCATACCCACGCCGAAACAAGCGCTC
ATGAGCCCGAAGTGGCGAGCCCGATCTTCCCCATCGGTGATGTCGGCGATATAGGCGCCAGCAACCGCAC
CTGTGGCGCCGGTGATGCCGGCCACGATGCGTCCGGCGTAGAGGATCGAGATCGATCTCGATCCCGCGAA
ATTAATACGACTCACTATAGGGGAATTGTGAGCGGATAACAATTCCCCTCTAGAAATAATTTTGTTTAAC
TTTAAGAAGGAGATATACCATGGCAAGCTGGAGCCACCCGCAGTTCGAAAAGGGTGCAGATGACGACGAC
AAGGTACCGCATATGGATAAAGACTGCGAAATGAAACGCACTACCCTGGACAGCCCGCTGGGTAAACTGG
AACTGAGCGGTTGCGAGCAGGGCCTGCACGAAATCATTTTCCTGGGCAAAGGTACGAGCGCTGCGGATGC
GGTCGAAGTACCGGCTCCGGCTGCGGTTCTGGGTGGCCCGGAGCCGCTGATGCAGGCTACCGCATGGCTG
AACGCATATTTTCACCAGCCAGAGGCGATTGAAGAGTTCCCTGTACCGGCCCTGCATCACCCGGTATTTC
AGCAGGAATCCTTTACCCGTCAGGTACTGTGGAAACTGCTGAAAGTAGTGAAATTCGGCGAGGTGATCTC
CTATTCCCATCTGGCGGCGCTGGCTGGCAACCCAGCGGCAACTGCGGCGGTGAAAACCGCTCTGTCTGGT
AATCCGGTGCCAATTCTGATCCCGTGCCACCGTGTGGTTCAGGGCGACCTGGACGTAGGTGGCTACGAAG
GCGGCCTGGCTGTGAAAGAATGGCTGCTGGCGCACGAAGGTCACCGTCTGGGTAAACCAGGCCTGGGCGA
ATTCCCTCCTCCTCCGCCACCGCCACCACCGCCGCCGCCGCCACCACCACCTCCTCCGCCTCCTCCACCA
CCACCGCCACCGCCTCCACCACCTGGCGGCCGCATGATCAGTCTGATTGCGGCGTTAGCGGTAGATCGCG
TTATCGGCATGGAAAACGCCATGCCGTGGAACGGTCTGAGCGGCGACCAAATGGGCCAGATCGAAAAAAT
TTTTAAGGTGGTGTACCCTGTGGATGATCATCACTTTAAGGTGATCCTGCACTATGGCACACTGGTAATC
GACGGGGTTACGCCGAACATGATCGACTATTTCGGACGGCCGTATGAAGGCATCGCCGTGTTCGACGGCA
AAAAGATCACTGTAACAGGGACCCTGTGGAACGGCAACAAAATTATCGACGAGCGCCTGATCAACCCCGA
CGGCTCCCTGCTGTTCCGAGTAACCATCAACGGAGTGACCGGCTGGCGGCTGTGCGAACGCATTCTGGCG
GGTGGCACCGGTGGCTCTGGCGGTACCGGTGGCTCTATGGTCTTCACACTCGAAGATTTCGTTGGGGACT
GGCGACAGACAGCCGGCTACAACCTGGACCAAGTCCTTGAACAGGGAGGTGTGTCCAGTTTGTTTCAGAA
TCTCGGGGTGTCCGTAACTCCGATCCAAAGGATTGTCCTGAGCGGTGAAAATGGGCTGAAGATCGACATC
CATGTCATCATCCCGTATGAACTGCCTGCCGATCTCGCCTGGTTTAAACGCAACACCTTAAATAAACCCG
TGATTATGGGCGCACAAACCTGGGAATCAATCGGTCGTCCGTTGCCAGGACGCAAAAATATTATCCTCAG
CAGTCAACCGGGTACGGACGATCGCGTAACGTGGGTGAAGTCGGTGGATGAAGCCATCGCGGCGTGTGGT
GACGTACCAGAAATCATGGTGATTGGCGGCGGTCGCGTTTATGAACAGTTCTTGCCAAAAGCGCAAAAAC
TGTATCTGACGCATATCGACGCAGAAGTGGAAGGCGACACCCATTTCCCGGATTACGAGCCGGATGACTG
GGAATCGGTATTCAGCGAATTCCACGATGCTGATGCGCAGAACTCTCACAGCTATTGCTTTGAGATTCTG
GAGCGGCGGGGAGCTCCGGGCTTCTCCTCAATTTCCGCTCATCACCACCATCATCACCATCACCACCACT
AATTAACCTAGGCTGCTGCCACCGCTGAGCAATAACTAGCATAACCCCTTGGGGCCTCTAAACGGGTCTT
GAGGGGTTTTTTGCTGAAAGGAGGAACTATATCCGGATTGGCGAATGGG
[124 nt withheld, positions 2220-2343]
C
[91 nt withheld, positions 2345-2435]
A
[49 nt withheld, positions 2437-2485]
CCTTTGACGTTGGAGTCCACGTTCTTT
[37 nt withheld, positions 2513-2549]
ACCCTATCTCGGTCTATTCTTTTGATTTATAAGGGATTTTGCCGATTTCGGCCTATTGGTTAAAAAATGA
GCTGATTTAACAAAAATTTAACGCGAATTTTAACAAAATATTAACGTTTACAATTTCTGGCGGCACGATG
GCATGAGATTATCAAAAAGGATCTTCACCTAGATCCTTTTAAATTAAAAATGAAGTTTTAAATCAATCTA
AAGTATATATGAGTAAACTTGGTCTGACAGTTACCAATGCTTAATCAGTGAGGCACCTATCTCAGCGATC
TGTCTATTTCGTTCATCCATAGTTGCCTGACTCCCCGTCGTGTAGATAACTACGATACGGGAGGGCTTAC
CATCTGGCCCCAGTGCTGCAATGATACCGCGAGACCCACGCTCACCGGCTCCAGATTTATCAGCAATAAA
CCAGCCAGCCGGAAGGGCCGAGCGCAGAAGTGGTCCTGCAACTTTATCCGCCTCCATCCAGTCTATTAAT
TGTTGCCGGGAAGCTAGAGTAAGTAGTTCGCCAGTTAATAGTTTGCGCAACGTTGTTGCCATTGCTACAG
GCATCGTGGTGTCACGCTCGTCGTTTGGTATGGCTTCATTCAGCTCCGGTTCCCAACGATCAAGGCGAGT
TACATGATCCCCCATGTTGTGCAAAAAAGCGGTTAGCTCCTTCGGTCCTCCGATCGTTGTCAGAAGTAAG
TTGGCCGCAGTGTTATCACTCATGGTTATGGCAGCACTGCATAATTCTCTTACTGTCATGCCATCCGTAA
GATGCTTTTCTGTGACTGGTGAGTACTCAACCAAGTCATTCTGAGAATAGTGTATGCGGCGACCGAGTTG
CTCTTGCCCGGCGTCAATACGGGATAATACCGCGCCACATAGCAGAACTTTAAAAGTGCTCATCATTGGA
AAACGTTCTTCGGGGCGAAAACTCTCAAGGATCTTACCGCTGTTGAGATCCAGTTCGATGTAACCCACTC
GTGCACCCAACTGATCTTCAGCATCTTTTACTTTCACCAGCGTTTCTGGGTGAGCAAAAACAGGAAGGCA
AAATGCCGCAAAAAAGGGAATAAGGGCGACACGGAAATGTTGAATACTCATACTCTTCCTTTTTCAATCA
TGATTGAAGCATTTATCAGGGTTATTGTCTCATGAGCGGATACATATTTGAATGTATTTAGAAAAATAAA
CAAATAGGTCATGACCAAAATCCCTTAACGTGAGTTTTCGTTCCACTGAGCGTCAGACCCCGTAGAAAAG
ATCAAAGGATCTTCTTGAGATCCTTTTTTTCTGCGCGTAATCTGCTGCTTGCAAACAAAAAAACCACCGC
TACCAGCGGTGGTTTGTTTGCCGGATCAAGAGCTACCAACTCTTTTTCCGAAGGTAACTGGCTTCAGCAG
AGCGCAGATACCAAATACTGTCCTTCTAGTGTAGCCGTAGTTAGGCCACCACTTCAAGAACTCTGTAGCA
CCGCCTACATACCTCGCTCTGCTAATCCTGTTACCAGTGGCTGCTGCCAGTGGCGATAAGTCGTGTCTTA
CCGGGTTGGACTCAAGACGATAGTTACCGGATAAGGCGCAGCGGTCGGGCTGAACGGGGGGTTCGTGCAC
ACAGCCCAGCTTGGAGCGAACGACCTACACCGAACTGAGATACCTACAGCGTGAGCTATGAGAAAGCGCC
ACGCTTCCCGAAGGGAGAAAGGCGGACAGGTATCCGGTAAGCGGCAGGGTCGGAACAGGAGAGCGCACGA
GGGAGCTTCCAGGGGGAAACGCCTGGTATCTTTATAGTCCTGTCGGGTTTCGCCACCTCTGACTTGAGCG
TCGATTTTTGTGATGCTCGTCAGGGGGGCGGAGCCTATGGAAAAACGCCAGCAACGCGGCCTTTTTACGG
TTCCTGGCCTTTTGCTGGCCTTTTGCTCACATGTTCTTTCCTGCGTTATCCCCTGATTCTGTGGATAACC
GTATTACCGCCTTTGAGTGAGCTGATACCGCTCGCCGCAGCCGAACGACCGAGCGCAGCGAGTCAGTGAG
CGAGGAAGCGGAAGAGCGCCTGATGCGGTATTTTCTCCTTACGCATCTGTGCGGTATTTCACACCGCAAT
GGTGCACTCTCAGTACAATCTGCTCTGATGCCGCATAGTTAAGCCAGTATACACTCCGCTATCGCTACGT
GACTGGGTCATGGCTGCGCCCCGACACCCGCCAACACCCGCTGACGCGCCCTGACGGGCTTGTCTGCTCC
CGGCATCCGCTTACAGACAAGCTGTGACCGTCTCCGGGAGCTGCATGTGTCAGAGGTTTTCACCGTCATC
ACCGAAACGCGCGAGGCAGCTGCGGTAAAGCTCATCAGCGTGGTCGTGAAGCGATTCACAGATGTCTGCC
TGTTCATCCGCGTCCAGCTCGTTGAGTTTCTCCAGAAGCGTTAATGTCTGGCTTCTGATAAAGCGGGCCA
TGTTAAGGGCGGTTTTTTCCTGTTTGGTCACTGATGCCTCCGTGTAAGGGGGATTTCTGTTCATGGGGGT
AATGATACCGATGAAACGAGAGAGGATGCTCACGATACGGGTTACTGATGATGAACATGCCCGGTTACTG
GAACGTTGTGAGGGTAAACAACTGGCGGTATGGATGCGGCGGGACCAGAGAAAAATCACTCAGGGTCAAT
GCCAGCGCTTCGTTAATACAGATGTAGGTGTTCCACAGGGTAGCCAGCAGCATCCTGCGATGCAGATCCG
GAACATAATGGTGCAGGGCGCTGACTTCCGCGTTTCCAGACTTTACGAAACACGGAAACCGAAGACCATT
CATGTTGTTGCTCAGGTCGCAGACGTTTTGCAGCAGCAGTCGCTTCACGTTCGCTCGCGTATCGGTGATT
CATTCTGCTAACCAGTAAGGCAACCCCGCCAGCCTAGCCGGGTCCTCAACGACAGGAGCACGATCATGCT
AGTCATGCCCCGCGCCCACCGGAAGGAGCTGACTGGGTTGAAGGCTCTCAAGGGCATCGGTCGAGATCCC
GGTGCCTAATGAGTGAGCTAACTTACATTAATTGCGTTGCGCTCACTGCCCGCTTTCCAGTCGGGAAACC
TGTCGTGCCAGCTGCATTAATGAATCGGCCAACGCGCGGGGAGAGGCGGTTTGCGTATTGGGCGCCAGGG
TGGTTTTTCTTTTCACCAGTGAGACGGGCAACAGCTGATTGCCCTTCACCGCCTGGCCCTGAGAGAGTTG
CAGCAAGCGGTCCACGCTGGTTTGCCCCAGCAGGCGAAAATCCTGTTTGATGGTGGTTAACGGCGGGATA
TAACATGAGCTGTCTTCGGTATCGTCGTATCCCACTACCGAGATGTCCGCACCAACGCGCAGCCCGGACT
CGGTAATGGCGCGCATTGCGCCCAGCGCCATCTGATCGTTGGCAACCAGCATCGCAGTGGGAACGATGCC
CTCATTCAGCATTTGCATGGTTTGTTGAAAACCGGACATGGCACTCCAGTCGCCTTCCCGTTCCGCTATC
GGCTGAATTTGATTGCGAGTGAGATATTTATGCCAGCCAGCCAGACGCAGACGCGCCGAGACAGAACTTA
ATGGGCCCGCTAACAGCGCGATTTGCTGGTGACCCAATGCGACCAGATGCTCCACGCCCAGTCGCGTACC
GTCTTCATGGGAGAAAATAATACTGTTGATGGGTGTCTGGTCAGAGACATCAAGAAATAACGCCGGAACA
TTAGTGCAGGCAGCTTCCACAGCAATGGCATCCTGGTCATCCAGCGGATAGTTAATGATCAGCCCACTGA
CGCGTTGCGCGAGAAGATTGTGCACCGCCGCTTTACAGGCTTCGACGCCGCTTCGTTCTACCATCGACAC
CACCACGCTGGCACCCAGTTGATCGGCGCGAGATTTAATCGCCGCGACAATTTGCGACGGCGCGTGCAGG
GCCAGACTGGAGGTGGCAACGCCAATCAGCAACGACTGTTTGCCCGCCAGTTGTTGTGCCACGCGGTTGG
GAATGTAATTCAGCTCCGCCATCGCCGCTTCCACTTTTTCCCGCGTTTTCGCAGAAACGTGGCTGGCCTG
GTTCACCACGCGGGAAACGGTCTGATAAGAGACACCGGCATACTCTGCGACATCGTATAACGTTACTGGT
TTCACATTCACCACCCTGAATTGACTCTCTTCCGGGCGCTATCATGCCATACCGCGAAAGGTTTTGCGCC
ATTCGATGGTGTCCGGGATCTCGACGCTCTCCCTTATGCGACTCCTGCATTAGGAAGCAGCCCAGTAGTA
GGTTGAGGCCGTTGAGCACCGCCGCCGCAAGGAATGGTGCATG
